>Addgene plasmid #249170 | mIFP-Talin1(1–2493)-pdDronpa1.2 | addgene full sequence | sequence record 496363 | Addgene NGS Result
TAGTTATTAATAGTAATCAATTACGGGGTCATTAGTTCATAGCCCATATATGGAGTTCCGCGTTACATAA
CTTACGGTAAATGGCCCGCCTGGCTGACCGCCCAACGACCCCCGCCCATTGACGTCAATAATGACGTATG
TTCCCATAGTAACGCCAATAGGGACTTTCCATTGACGTCAATGGGTGGAGTATTTACGGTAAACTGCCCA
CTTGGCAGTACATCAAGTGTATCATATGCCAAGTACGCCCCCTATTGACGTCAATGACGGTAAATGGCCC
GCCTGGCATTATGCCCAGTACATGACCTTATGGGACTTTCCTACTTGGCAGTACATCTACGTATTAGTCA
TCGCTATTACCATGGTGATGCGGTTTTGGCAGTACATCAATGGGCGTGGATAGCGGTTTGACTCACGGGG
ATTTCCAAGTCTCCACCCCATTGACGTCAATGGGAGTTTGTTTTGGCACCAAAATCAACGGGACTTTCCA
AAATGTCGTAACAACTCCGCCCCATTGACGCAAATGGGCGGTAGGCGTGTACGGTGGGAGGTCTATATAA
GCAGAGCTGGTTTAGTGAACCGTCAGATCCGCTAGCCACCATGGACTACAAAGACGATGACGACAAGGGG
TCCGGGTCCGGGATGTCGGTACCGCTGACTACCTCAGCATTCGGCCACGCGTTTCTGGCTAACTGTGAAC
GCGAGCAGATCCACCTGGCGGGCTCCATTCAGCCGCACGGTATCCTGCTGGCTGTGAAAGAGCCGGACAA
CGTGGTGATCCAGGCTTCTATTAACGCTGCGGAGTTCCTGAACACCAACTCTGTTGTTGGCCGTCCGCTG
CGTGACCTGGGCGGCGATCTGCCTTTGCAGATCCTGCCGCACCTGAACGGCCCGCTGCACCTGGCTCCGA
TGACCCTGCGTTGTACCGTGGGTTCTCCGCCGCGTCGTGTGGACTGTACCATTCATCGTCCGTCTAACGG
CGGCCTGATCGTAGAACTGGAACCAGCAACCAAGACCACTAACATTGCGCCGGCTCTGGACGGTGCGTTT
CATCGTATCACTTCTTCATCCTCCCTGATGGGCCTGTGTGACGAAACCGCGACTATTATCCGTGAGATTA
CTGGCTACGACCGTGTGATGGTAGTACGTTTCGATGAAGAGGGTAATGGCGAAATTCTGTCCGAACGTCG
TCGTGCGGACCTGGAAGCGTTCCTGGGTAACCGCTACCCGGCGTCTACTATTCCGCAGATCGCTCGTCGC
CTGTACGAACATAACCGTGTTCGCCTGCTGGTAGATGTGAACTATACTCCGGTTCCGCTACAGCCGCGCA
TCAGCCCGCTGAACGGTCGTGATCTGGATATGTCCCTGTCTTGCCTGCGCTCTATGTCCCCGATCCACCA
GAAATACATGCAGGACATGGGCGTTGGCGCGACCCTGGTTTGCTCTCTGATGGTGTCTGGTCGTCTGTGG
GGTCTGATCGCTTGCCACCACTACGAACCGCGCTTCGTTCCGTTCCACATTCGCGCTGCTGGCGAAGCGC
TGGCGGAAACTTGTGCGATCCGCATCGCGACGCTGGAGAGCTTTGCACAGTCTCAGTCCAAAGGCGCTGG
GTCCGGGTCCGGGCAAGGGTCCGGCGCAGGCTCCGCGTCCATGGTTGCGCTTTCGCTGAAGATTAGCATT
GGGAATGTGGTGAAGACGATGCAATTTGAGCCATCTACCATGGTGTACGACGCCTGCCGCATGATTCGTG
AGCGGATCCCAGAGGCCCTGGCTGGCCCTCCCAACGACTTTGGGCTCTTTCTGTCAGATGATGACCCCAA
AAAAGGCATCTGGCTAGAGGCTGGGAAAGCTTTGGACTACTACATGCTCCGAAATGGGGACACCATGGAG
TACAGAAAAAAGCAGAGACCCCTGAAGATACGGATGTTAGACGGAACGGTGAAGACTATCATGGTGGATG
ACTCCAAGACCGTCACAGACATGCTCATGACCATTTGTGCCCGAATTGGTATCACCAACCATGATGAGTA
TTCACTGGTTCGAGAGCTGATGGAAGAAAAGAAAGATGAGGGGACAGGGACCCTGAGAAAAGACAAGACC
CTACTGCGAGATGAAAAGAAGATGGAGAAGCTAAAGCAGAAGTTGCACACAGACGATGAGTTGAACTGGC
TGGACCATGGGCGGACACTGAGGGAACAGGGAGTGGAAGAGCATGAGACGTTGCTGCTGCGGAGAAAGTT
CTTCTACTCAGACCAGAATGTGGATTCCCGAGACCCTGTACAGCTGAACCTTCTCTATGTGCAGGCACGA
GATGACATCCTGAATGGCTCCCATCCTGTCTCCTTTGACAAGGCCTGTGAATTTGCAGGCTTCCAGTGCC
AGATCCAGTTTGGACCTCACAATGAACAGAAGCACAAGGCTGGCTTCCTTGACCTGAAGGACTTCCTGCC
CAAGGAGTATGTGAAGCAGAAGGGAGAGCGTAAGATCTTTCAGGCACACAAGAATTGTGGGCAGATGAGT
GAAATTGAGGCCAAGGTACGCTACGTGAAGCTGGCCCGTTCCCTCAAGACTTACGGTGTCTCCTTCTTCC
TAGTCAAGGAAAAGATGAAGGGGAAGAATAAACTGGTGCCCAGGCTGTTGGGCATCACTAAGGAGTGTGT
GATGCGTGTGGATGAGAAGACCAAGGAGGTGATTCAGGAATGGAGCCTCACCAACATCAAACGCTGGGCT
GCCTCTCCCAAGAGCTTTACTCTGGACTTTGGAGACTATCAGGATGGCTACTACTCAGTACAGACGACAG
AAGGCGAGCAGATCGCACAGCTCATTGCTGGCTACATAGATATCATCCTTAAGAAGAAAAAAAGCAAGGA
CCATTTTGGGCTGGAGGGAGATGAAGAGTCTACTATGTTGGAGGACTCAGTGTCTCCCAAAAAGTCAACA
GTCCTTCAGCAGCAGTACAACCGAGTGGGGAAAGTGGAGCACGGCTCTGTGGCTCTGCCAGCCATCATGC
GCTCTGGAGCCTCTGGTCCTGAGAATTTCCAGGTGGGGAGCATGCCACCTGCCCAGCAGCAGATCACCAG
TGGCCAGATGCACCGAGGACACATGCCACCTCTGACTTCAGCCCAGCAGGCGCTCACTGGAACCATTAAC
TCCAGCATGCAGGCTGTGCAGGCTGCCCAGGCCACTCTGGATGACTTTGAGACTCTACCCCCTCTTGGCC
AGGATGCTGCCTCCAAAGCTTGGCGTAAGAACAAGATGGATGAATCAAAGCATGAGATCCACTCCCAGGT
AGATGCCATCACAGCTGGCACTGCCTCTGTGGTAAACCTGACAGCAGGAGATCCTGCAGAGACAGACTAT
ACAGCAGTGGGCTGTGCAGTCACCACCATCTCTTCCAACCTGACGGAGATGTCCCGTGGGGTGAAGCTAT
TGGCTGCCCTGCTGGAGGATGAAGGCGGCAATGGCCGGCCCCTTCTGCAAGCAGCAAAGGGCCTTGCAGG
GGCTGTGTCGGAACTGCTTCGCAGTGCTCAGCCCGCCAGCGCTGAGCCTCGTCAGAACCTGCTGCAGGCA
GCCGGGAACGTGGGCCAGGCCAGTGGGGAGCTGTTGCAGCAAATTGGGGAAAGTGACACTGACCCCCACT
TCCAGGATGTTCTAATGCAGCTAGCAAACGCAGTGGCAAGTGCTGCAGCCGCCCTGGTCCTCAAGGCCAA
GAGTGTGGCCCAGCGCACAGAGGATTCCGGGCTTCAGACCCAAGTGATTGCTGCAGCTACGCAATGTGCT
CTGTCCACTTCCCAGCTGGTGGCCTGTACCAAGGTGGTAGCACCTACAATCAGCTCACCTGTGTGCCAAG
AACAGCTAGTCGAGGCTGGGCGACTGGTGGCCAAAGCTGTGGAGGGCTGTGTGTCTGCCTCGCAAGCAGC
TACAGAAGATGGACAGCTGCTTCGAGGGGTAGGAGCAGCAGCCACGGCTGTCACCCAGGCCCTCAATGAG
CTGCTGCAGCACGTGAAGGCCCACGCCACCGGAGCTGGGCCTGCCGGTCGGTATGACCAAGCCACTGATA
CCATCCTCACCGTCACTGAAAACATCTTCAGCTCCATGGGTGATGCTGGGGAGATGGTGCGCCAGGCCCG
CATCCTGGCCCAAGCCACCTCAGACCTGGTCAATGCTATCAAGGCCGATGCTGAGGGGGAGAGTGATCTG
GAGAACTCTAGAAAGCTCCTGAGTGCTGCCAAGATCCTCGCTGATGCCACCGCCAAGATGGTGGAGGCGG
CCAAGGGAGCAGCCGCCCACCCTGACAGTGAGGAACAGCAGCAGCGACTGCGTGAAGCAGCTGAGGGGCT
TCGCATGGCCACCAATGCAGCTGCGCAGAACGCCATCAAGAAGAAGTTGGTGCAGCGCCTGGAGCATGCA
GCCAAGCAAGCTGCAGCCTCTGCAACACAGACCATTGCTGCAGCCCAACATGCAGCCTCTGCCCCCAAGG
CCTCTGCGGGCCCCCAGCCCCTACTGGTGCAGAGCTGTAAGGCCGTGGCAGAGCAGATTCCGTTGCTGGT
GCAGGGTGTCCGAGGAAGTCAAGCTCAGCCTGACAGCCCTAGTGCTCAGCTCGCCCTCATTGCTGCCAGC
CAGAGCTTCCTGCAGCCAGGTGGGAAGATGGTGGCAGCGGCAAAAGCCTCAGTGCCAACAATTCAGGACC
AGGCTTCAGCGATGCAGCTGAGTCAGTGCGCAAAGAACCTAGGCACTGCCCTGGCCGAGCTGCGCACTGC
TGCTCAGAAGGCTCAGGAGGCATGTGGACCTTTGGAGATGGATTCTGCACTGAGTGTTGTACAAAATCTA
GAGAAAGACCTACAGGAAATAAAAGCAGCAGCTCGAGATGGCAAGCTTAAGCCCTTACCTGGGGAAACAA
TGGAGAAGTGTACCCAAGATCTTGGCAACAGCACCAAAGCGGTGAGCTCTGCCATCGCCAAGCTGCTGGG
GGAGATTGCCCAGGGCAACGAGAACTATGCAGGTATTGCAGCTCGGGATGTAGCTGGTGGACTAAGGTCA
CTAGCCCAGGCTGCGCGGGGTGTGGCTGCGCTGACATCAGATCCTGCAGTGCAGGCCATTGTGCTTGACA
CAGCCAGCGACGTTCTGGACAAGGCCAGCAGCCTCATTGAAGAGGCAAAAAAAGCATCTGGACACCCAGG
GGACCCAGAAAGCCAGCAAAGGCTTGCTCAGGTAGCTAAAGCAGTGACCCAAGCCCTGAACCGCTGTGTC
AGCTGCCTGCCTGGCCAAAGAGACGTGGATAATGCCCTACGAGCCGTTGGAGATGCCAGCAAGCGACTCC
TGAGTGACTTGCTTCCTCCAAGCACGGGGACATTTCAAGAAGCACAGAGCCGATTGAATGAAGCTGCAGC
TGGGTTAAATCAGGCCGCCACAGAACTGGTGCAAGCCTCCCGAGGAACTCCTCAGGACCTGGCTCGGGCC
TCCGGCCGATTTGGACAGGACTTCAGCACCTTCCTGGAAGCTGGTGTGGAGATGGCCGGACAGGCCCCGA
GCCAGGAGGACCGAGCCCAGGTGGTGTCCAACCTGAAGGGCATATCCATGTCTTCAAGCAAACTTCTCCT
TGCCGCTAAGGCCTTGTCCACAGACCCTGCTTCTCCCAACCTCAAGAGTCAGCTGGCTGCGGCTGCCCGG
GCAGTGACGGACAGCATCAACCAGCTCATCACCATGTGCACCCAGCAGGCACCTGGCCAGAAGGAGTGTG
ACAATGCACTTCGGCAGCTAGAGACAGTCCGAGAACTCCTGGAGAATCCAGTCCAGCCCATCAACGACAT
GTCCTACTTCGGTTGCTTGGACAGTGTCATGGAGAACTCCAAGGTCCTAGGTGAGGCCATGACTGGCATC
TCCCAAAATGCCAAGAATGGAAATCTGCCGGAGTTTGGAGATGCCATTGCCACAGCCTCCAAGGCTCTCT
GTGGCTTCACGGAGGCAGCCGCACAGGCAGCATATCTAGTTGGTGTCTCTGACCCCAACAGCCAAGCTGG
ACAGCAAGGACTGGTGGAACCCACACAGTTTGCCCGTGCAAACCAGGCAATTCAGATGGCCTGTCAGAGT
CTGGGGGAGCCTGGCTGTACCCAGGCCCAGGTGTTATCTGCAGCCACTATTGTAGCCAAACACACATCTG
CATTGTGTAACAGCTGTCGCCTGGCTTCCGCTAGGACTGCCAATCCCACTGCCAAGCGCCAGTTTGTACA
GTCAGCCAAGGAGGTGGCCAACAGTACAGCCAATCTTGTCAAGACCATCAAGGCACTAGATGGGGACTTC
ACAGAAGAGAACCGTGCCCAGTGCCGAGCAGCCACAGCCCCTCTGCTGGAAGCTGTGGATAACCTGAGTG
CCTTTGCCTCCAACCCTGAGTTCTCCAGCGTCCCTGCCCAGATCAGCCCTGAGGGCAGAGCAGCCATGGA
GCCCATTGTAATCTCTGCTAAGACAATGTTGGAGAGTGCTGGAGGGCTCATCCAGACAGCTCGGGCGTTA
GCAGTCAATCCCCGAGACCCCCCACGTTGGTCTGTGCTAGCTGGCCACTCTCGGACTGTCTCAGATTCCA
TCAAGAAACTTATTACAAGCATGAGGGACAAAGCCCCAGGGCAGCTGGAGTGTGAGACAGCCATTGCGGC
TCTGAACAGCTGCTTGCGGGACCTAGATCAGGCTTCGCTTGCCGCTGTCAGCCAGCAGCTTGCTCCCCGT
GAAGGAATCTCTCAAGAGGCTTTGCACACCCAGATGCTCACTGCAGTGCAAGAAATTTCTCATCTCATTG
AGCCGCTGGCCAGCGCTGCTCGGGCTGAAGCCTCCCAGCTGGGACACAAGGTGTCCCAAATGGCCCAGTA
CTTTGAACCACTCACCCTGGCTGCAGTGGGTGCTGCGTCTAAGACCCTGAGCCACCCGCAGCAGATGGCA
CTTCTGGACCAGACTAAAACGTTGGCAGAGTCTGCCTTGCAGTTGCTATATACTGCCAAGGAGGCTGGTG
GTAACCCCAAGCAAGCAGCACACACCCAGGAAGCCCTGGAGGAGGCTGTGCAGATGATGACAGAGGCCGT
AGAAGACCTGACGACGACCCTCAACGAAGCAGCCAGTGCTGCAGGAGTCGTTGGCGGCATGGTGGACTCT
ATCACTCAGGCCATCAACCAGCTAGATGAAGGACCTATGGGTGACCCAGAAGGCTCATTCGTAGATTACC
AGACAACCATGGTGAGGACAGCCAAGGCCATTGCTGTCACTGTTCAGGAGATGGTAACCAAGTCAAACAC
CAGCCCTGAAGAGCTAGGCCCTCTTGCCAACCAGCTGACCAGTGACTATGGCCGACTGGCCTCACAAGCC
AAGCCTGCAGCTGTGGCTGCTGAAAATGAAGAGATAGGCGCTCACATCAAACACCGAGTACAGGAGCTGG
GCCATGGCTGCTCTGCTCTGGTCACCAAGGCAGGTGCCTTGCAGTGTAGCCCCAGTGATGTCTACACCAA
GAAGGAGCTCATAGAGTGTGCCCGCAGAGTGTCAGAGAAGGTCTCCCATGTTCTGGCTGCACTCCAGGCT
GGGAATCGTGGTACCCAGGCCTGCATTACAGCAGCCAGTGCTGTGTCTGGTATCATTGCTGACCTCGACA
CCACCATCATGTTCGCTACTGCTGGCACACTTAACCGTGAGGGTGCTGAAACTTTTGCTGACCACCGGGA
GGGTATCTTAAAGACAGCAAAGGTTCTTGTGGAGGACACCAAGGTCCTAGTGCAGAATGCAGCTGGGAGC
CAGGAGAAGTTGGCACAAGCCGCCCAGTCCTCCGTGGCCACCATTACCCGCCTCGCTGATGTGGTCAAGC
TCGGTGCAGCCAGCCTAGGAGCCGAAGACCCTGAAACTCAGGTGGTGCTGATCAATGCAGTAAAGGACGT
AGCCAAGGCCCTGGGTGACCTCATCAGCGCTACGAAGGCTGCAGCGGGCAAAGTTGGGGATGACCCTGCA
GTGTGGCAGCTCAAGAACTCTGCCAAGGTGATGGTGACCAATGTGACATCATTGCTCAAGACAGTGAAGG
CTGTGGAAGATGAGGCCACCAAAGGCACACGGGCCCTAGAGGCAACCACAGAGCACATACGTCAGGAACT
GGCGGTCTTCTGTTCCCCAGAGCCACCTGCCAAGACCTCTACCCCTGAAGACTTCATCCGAATGACCAAG
GGTATTACTATGGCAACAGCCAAAGCCGTTGCTGCTGGCAATTCCTGTCGACAGGAAGATGTCATTGCCA
CAGCCAATCTGAGCCGACGGGCTATTGCGGACATGCTTCGGGCTTGCAAGGAAGCAGCTTTCCACCCAGA
AGTGGCGCCTGATGTACGGCTCCGAGCCCTGCACTATGGCCGGGAGTGTGCCAATGGTTACCTGGAACTG
CTGGACCACGTGCTGCTGACCCTTCAGAAGCCAAACCCAGACCTGAAGCAGCAGCTAACTGGACACTCAA
AGCGGGTTGCTGGCTCTGTGACTGAGCTCATCCAGGCTGCTGAAGCCATGAAAGGAACAGAGTGGGTGGA
CCCAGAGGACCCTACTGTCATTGCTGAGAATGAGCTCTTGGGAGCCGCAGCCGCCATCGAGGCTGCAGCC
AAGAAGCTGGAGCAGCTGAAGCCCAGGGCCAAACCCAAGGAGGCGGATGAGTCCTTGAACTTTGAGGAAC
AAATCCTAGAAGCTGCCAAGTCCATCGCTGCAGCCACCAGTGCACTGGTAAAGGCTGCGTCAGCAGCCCA
GAGGGAGCTGGTGGCTCAAGGAAAGGTGGGCGCCATTCCAGCCAATGCACTGGATGATGGGCAGTGGTCG
CAGGGCCTCATTTCCGCTGCCCGTATGGTGGCTGCGGCCACCAACAATCTGTGTGAAGCAGCTAACGCAG
CTGTCCAGGGCCATGCTAGCCAGGAGAAACTCATTTCCTCAGCCAAGCAAGTAGCTGCCTCCACAGCTCA
GCTCCTGGTAGCTTGCAAGGTCAAAGCAGATCAGGACTCTGAGGCAATGAAACGGCTCCAGGCTGCTGGC
AATGCAGTGAAGAGGGCCTCAGATAACCTGGTAAAGGCGGCCCAGAAAGCTGCAGCCTTCGAAGACCAGG
AGAATGAGACGGTGGTGGTGAAGGAGAAAGGGTCCGGGTCCGGGTCCGTGATTAAACCAGACATGAAGAT
CAAGCTGCGTATGGAAGGCGCTGTAAATGGACACCCGTTCGCGATTGAAGGAGTTGGCCTTGGGAAGCCT
TTCGAGGGAAAACAGAGTATTGACCTTAAAGTCAAAGAAGGCGGACCTCTGCCTTTCGCCTATGACATCT
TGACAACTGCTTTCTGTTACGGCAACAGGGTATTCGCCAAATACCCAGAAAATATAGTAGACTATTTCAA
GCAGTCGTTTCCTGAGGGCTACTCTTGGGAACGAAGCATGAATTACGAAGACGGGGGCATTTGTAACGCG
ACAAACGACATAACCCTGGATGGTGACTGTTATATCTATGAAATTCGATTTAGAGGTACGAACTTTCCTG
CCAATGGTCCAGTTATGCAGAAGAGGACTGTGAAATGGGAGCCATCCACTGAGAACTTGTATGTGCGTGA
TGGAGTGCTGAAGGGTGATGTTATCATGGCTCTGTCGCTTGAAGGAGGTGGCCATTACCGATGTGACTTC
AAAACTACTTATAAAGCTAAGAAGGTTGTCCAGTTGCCAGACTATCACTTTGTGGACCACCACATTGAGA
TTAAAAGCCACGACAAAGATTACAGTAATGTTAATCTGCATGAGCACGCCGAAGCGCATTCTGAGCTGCC
GAGGCAGTAAGCGGCCGCGACTCTAGATCATAATCAGCCATACCACATTTGTAGAGGTTTTACTTGCTTT
AAAAAACCTCCCACACCTCCCCCTGAACCTGAAACATAAAATGAATGCAATTGTTGTTGTTAACTTGTTT
ATTGCAGCTTATAATGGTTACAAATAAAGCAATAGCATCACAAATTTCACAAATAAAGCATTTTTTTCAC
TGCATTCTAGTTGTGGTTTGTCCAAACTCATCAATGTATCTTAAGGCGTAAATTGTAAGCGTTAATATTT
TGTTAAAATTCGCGTTAAATTTTTGTTAAATCAGCTCATTTTTTAACCAATAGGCCGAAATCGGCAAAAT
CCCTTATAAATCAAAAGAATAGACCGAGATAGGGT
[37 nt withheld, positions 10186-10222]
AAAGAACGTGGACTCCAACGTCAAAGG
[49 nt withheld, positions 10250-10298]
T
[91 nt withheld, positions 10300-10390]
G
[124 nt withheld, positions 10392-10515]
CAGGTGGCACTTTTCGGGGAAATGTGCGCGGAACCCCTATTTGTTTATTTTTCTAAATACATTCAAATAT
GTATCCGCTCATGAGACAATAACCCTGATAAATGCTTCAATAATATTGAAAAAGGAAGAGTCCTGAGGCG
GAAAGAACCAGCTGTGGAATGTGTGTCAGTTAGGGTGTGGAAAGTCCCCAGGCTCCCCAGCAGGCAGAAG
TATGCAAAGCATGCATCTCAATTAGTCAGCAACCAGGTGTGGAAAGTCCCCAGGCTCCCCAGCAGGCAGA
AGTATGCAAAGCATGCATCTCAATTAGTCAGCAACCATAGTCCCGCCCCTAACTCCGCCCATCCCGCCCC
TAACTCCGCCCAGTTCCGCCCATTCTCCGCCCCATGGCTGACTAATTTTTTTTATTTATGCAGAGGCCGA
GGCCGCCTCGGCCTCTGAGCTATTCCAGAAGTAGTGAGGAGGCTTTTTTGGAGGCCTAGGCTTTTGCAAA
GATCGATCAAGAGACAGGATGAGGATCGTTTCGCATGATTGAACAAGATGGATTGCACGCAGGTTCTCCG
GCCGCTTGGGTGGAGAGGCTATTCGGCTATGACTGGGCACAACAGACAATCGGCTGCTCTGATGCCGCCG
TGTTCCGGCTGTCAGCGCAGGGGCGCCCGGTTCTTTTTGTCAAGACCGACCTGTCCGGTGCCCTGAATGA
ACTGCAAGACGAGGCAGCGCGGCTATCGTGGCTGGCCACGACGGGCGTTCCTTGCGCAGCTGTGCTCGAC
GTTGTCACTGAAGCGGGAAGGGACTGGCTGCTATTGGGCGAAGTGCCGGGGCAGGATCTCCTGTCATCTC
ACCTTGCTCCTGCCGAGAAAGTATCCATCATGGCTGATGCAATGCGGCGGCTGCATACGCTTGATCCGGC
TACCTGCCCATTCGACCACCAAGCGAAACATCGCATCGAGCGAGCACGTACTCGGATGGAAGCCGGTCTT
GTCGATCAGGATGATCTGGACGAAGAGCATCAGGGGCTCGCGCCAGCCGAACTGTTCGCCAGGCTCAAGG
CGAGCATGCCCGACGGCGAGGATCTCGTCGTGACCCATGGCGATGCCTGCTTGCCGAATATCATGGTGGA
AAATGGCCGCTTTTCTGGATTCATCGACTGTGGCCGGCTGGGTGTGGCGGACCGCTATCAGGACATAGCG
TTGGCTACCCGTGATATTGCTGAAGAGCTTGGCGGCGAATGGGCTGACCGCTTCCTCGTGCTTTACGGTA
TCGCCGCTCCCGATTCGCAGCGCATCGCCTTCTATCGCCTTCTTGACGAGTTCTTCTGAGCGGGACTCTG
GGGTTCGAAATGACCGACCAAGCGACGCCCAACCTGCCATCACGAGATTTCGATTCCACCGCCGCCTTCT
ATGAAAGGTTGGGCTTCGGAATCGTTTTCCGGGACGCCGGCTGGATGATCCTCCAGCGCGGGGATCTCAT
GCTGGAGTTCTTCGCCCACCCTAGGGGGAGGCTAACTGAAACACGGAAGGAGACAATACCGGAAGGAACC
CGCGCTATGACGGCAATAAAAAGACAGAATAAAACGCACGGTGTTGGGTCGTTTGTTCATAAACGCGGGG
TTCGGTCCCAGGGCTGGCACTCTGTCGATACCCCACCGAGACCCCATTGGGGCCAATACGCCCGCGTTTC
TTCCTTTTCCCCACCCCACCCCCCAAGTTCGGGTGAAGGCCCAGGGCTCGCAGCCAACGTCGGGGCGGCA
GGCCCTGCCATAGCCTCAGGTTACTCATATATACTTTAGATTGATTTAAAACTTCATTTTTAATTTAAAA
GGATCTAGGTGAAGATCCTTTTTGATAATCTCATGACCAAAATCCCTTAACGTGAGTTTTCGTTCCACTG
AGCGTCAGACCCCGTAGAAAAGATCAAAGGATCTTCTTGAGATCCTTTTTTTCTGCGCGTAATCTGCTGC
TTGCAAACAAAAAAACCACCGCTACCAGCGGTGGTTTGTTTGCCGGATCAAGAGCTACCAACTCTTTTTC
CGAAGGTAACTGGCTTCAGCAGAGCGCAGATACCAAATACTGTTCTTCTAGTGTAGCCGTAGTTAGGCCA
CCACTTCAAGAACTCTGTAGCACCGCCTACATACCTCGCTCTGCTAATCCTGTTACCAGTGGCTGCTGCC
AGTGGCGATAAGTCGTGTCTTACCGGGTTGGACTCAAGACGATAGTTACCGGATAAGGCGCAGCGGTCGG
GCTGAACGGGGGGTTCGTGCACACAGCCCAGCTTGGAGCGAACGACCTACACCGAACTGAGATACCTACA
GCGTGAGCTATGAGAAAGCGCCACGCTTCCCGAAGGGAGAAAGGCGGACAGGTATCCGGTAAGCGGCAGG
GTCGGAACAGGAGAGCGCACGAGGGAGCTTCCAGGGGGAAACGCCTGGTATCTTTATAGTCCTGTCGGGT
TTCGCCACCTCTGACTTGAGCGTCGATTTTTGTGATGCTCGTCAGGGGGGCGGAGCCTATGGAAAAACGC
CAGCAACGCGGCCTTTTTACGGTTCCTGGCCTTTTGCTGGCCTTTTGCTCACATGTTCTTTCCTGCGTTA
TCCCCTGATTCTGTGGATAACCGTATTACCGCCATGCAT
Features (pLannotate 1.2.2; 14 found; start..end, strand, type, name):
     61..364     +  enhancer       CMV enhancer: human cytomegalovirus immediate early enhancer
    365..568     +  promoter       CMV promoter: human cytomegalovirus (CMV) immediate early promoter
    643..1602    +  CDS            mIFP: naturally monomeric infrared fluorescent protein derived from a truncated bacteriophytochrome (Yu et al., 2015)
   1651..9129    +  CDS            Tln1: TLN1_MOUSE - Also known as Tln. Experimental evidence at protein level: Swiss-Prot protein existence level 1. Probably involved in connections of major cytoskeletal structures to the plasma membrane. High molecular weight cytoskeletal protein concentrated at regions of cell-substratum contact and, in lymphocytes, at cell-cell contacts. From Mus musculus (Mouse).
   9145..9807    +  CDS            PDM1-4: PDM1-4 is a fluorescent protein published in 2010, derived from Echinophyllia sp. SC22. It is reported to be a tetramer.
   9826..9909    +  CDS            large T antigen (fragment): large T antigen from SV40 (simian virus 40)
   9932..10053   +  polyA_signal   SV40 poly(A) signal: SV40 polyadenylation signal
  10087..10515   -  rep_origin     f1 ori (sequence partly withheld): f1 bacteriophage origin of replication; arrow indicates direction of (+) strand synthesis
  10542..10646   +  promoter       AmpR promoter: bla
  10648..11005   +  promoter       SV40 promoter: SV40 enhancer and early promoter
  11040..11834   +  CDS            NeoR/KanR: aminoglycoside phosphotransferase from Tn5; aph(3')-II (or nptII); confers resistance to neomycin, kanamycin, and G418 (Geneticin®)
  11855..12007   +  CDS            ble (fragment): BLE_KLEPN - Experimental evidence at protein level: Swiss-Prot protein existence level 1. Binding protein with a strong affinity to the bleomycin family of antibiotics. Binds to CL990; an antimitotic-antibiotic compound. From Klebsiella pneumoniae.
  12066..12113   +  polyA_signal   HSV TK poly(A) signal: herpes simplex virus thymidine kinase polyadenylation signal (Cole and Stacy, 1985)
  12442..13030   +  rep_origin     ori: high-copy-number ColE1/pMB1/pBR322/pUC origin of replication
