[The description below was written by a language model from this plasmid's Addgene catalogue record and pLannotate feature annotations shown in this document.]
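Description:
mIFP-Talin1(1–2493)-pdDronpa1.2 is a 13.1 kb mammalian expression plasmid built on the Clontech pEGFP-N1 backbone, in which EGFP has been replaced by the monomeric infrared fluorescent protein mIFP. It replicates at high copy in E. coli from a ColE1/pUC-type origin and also carries an f1 origin. A single Tn5 aminoglycoside phosphotransferase gene (NeoR/KanR) sits behind tandem bacterial (bla) and SV40 early promoters and ends in an HSV TK polyadenylation signal. It gives kanamycin resistance in bacteria and G418 selection in mammalian cells.

The payload is one long open reading frame driven by the CMV immediate-early enhancer and promoter and terminated by the SV40 poly(A) signal. It encodes mIFP at the N-terminus, then talin1 residues 1–2493, then pdDronpa1.2 at the C-terminus. The deletion of amino acids 2494–2541 removes the extreme C-terminal segment of talin1, and the photodissociable Dronpa variant takes its place, so talin homodimerization is put under light control, in line with the stated purpose of an opto-dimerizable talin1. mIFP provides an infrared signal for tracking the fusion protein.

The catalogue lists the insert as human TLN1, whereas the automated annotation matched this region to mouse Tln1; the record does not resolve this discrepancy. The annotation tool also labels the Dronpa-derived segment as PDM1-4, a related protein from the same coral lineage, which corresponds to the pdDronpa1.2 tag. The talin sequence was derived from an earlier full-length talin1–mEmerald plasmid. The associated publication uses the construct for optogenetic control of mechanotransduction.
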