Addgene plasmid #249170: mIFP-Talin1(1–2493)-pdDronpa1.2
Purpose: Mammalian expression vector of opto-dimerizable talin1
Depositing lab: Pakorn Kanchanawong. Depositing organization: National University of Singapore. Publication: Optogenetic control of mechanotransduction based on light-induced homodimerization of talin. Nishimura R, Barnett SFH, Jain K, Huang Z, Goult BT, Kanchanawong P. J Cell Sci. 2025 Nov 24:jcs.264110. doi: 10.1242/jcs.264110. PubMed 41277405.
Backbone
  Vector backbone: pEGFP-N1
  Backbone manufacturer: Clontech
  Backbone size w/o insert (bp): 4984
  Total vector size (bp): 13144
  Modifications to backbone: EGFP was replaced with mIFP
  Vector type: Mammalian Expression
  Selectable markers: Neomycin (select with G418)
Growth in bacteria
  Bacterial resistance: Kanamycin, 50 μg/mL
  Growth temperature: 37°C
  Growth strain: DH5alpha
  Copy number: High Copy
Gene/Insert
  Gene/Insert name: Talin1
  Species: H. sapiens (human)
  Insert size (bp): 7482
  Mutation: Deleted amino acids 2494–2541
  Entrez Gene: TLN1 (a.k.a. ILWEQ, TLN, talin-1)
  Promoter: CMV
  Tag / fusion protein: mIFP (N terminal on backbone); pdDronpa1.2 (C terminal on insert)
  Cloning method: Ligation Independent Cloning
  Sequencing primers: 5′ CMV-F; 3′ SV40pA-R
Resource information
  A portion of this plasmid was derived from a plasmid made by: Talin1(1–2541)-mEmerald from Dr. Michael Davidson, Addgene #62763
Terms and licenses: Academic/Nonprofit Terms; Industry Terms: Not Available to Industry
Depositor comments: Please visit https://doi.org/10.1101/2025.04.17.649301 for bioRxiv preprint.
How to cite: mIFP-Talin1(1–2493)-pdDronpa1.2 was a gift from Pakorn Kanchanawong (Addgene plasmid # 249170 ; http://n2t.net/addgene:249170 ; RRID:Addgene_249170)
